>Addgene plasmid #136220 | pCDNA4.TO-ORF60-2xCSTREP | addgene full sequence | sequence record 267612 | Addgene NGS Result
GACGGATCGGGAGATCTCCCGATCCCCTATGGTGCACTCTCAGTACAATCTGCTCTGATGCCGCATAGTT
AAGCCAGTATCTGCTCCCTGCTTGTGTGTTGGAGGTCGCTGAGTAGTGCGCGAGCAAAATTTAAGCTACA
ACAAGGCAAGGCTTGACCGACAATTGCATGAAGAATCTGCTTAGGGTTAGGCGTTTTGCGCTGCTTCGCG
ATGTACGGGCCAGATATACGCGTTGACATTGATTATTGACTAGTTATTAATAGTAATCAATTACGGGGTC
ATTAGTTCATAGCCCATATATGGAGTTCCGCGTTACATAACTTACGGTAAATGGCCCGCCTGGCTGACCG
CCCAACGACCCCCGCCCATTGACGTCAATAATGACGTATGTTCCCATAGTAACGCCAATAGGGACTTTCC
ATTGACGTCAATGGGTGGAGTATTTACGGTAAACTGCCCACTTGGCAGTACATCAAGTGTATCATATGCC
AAGTACGCCCCCTATTGACGTCAATGACGGTAAATGGCCCGCCTGGCATTATGCCCAGTACATGACCTTA
TGGGACTTTCCTACTTGGCAGTACATCTACGTATTAGTCATCGCTATTACCATGGTGATGCGGTTTTGGC
AGTACATCAATGGGCGTGGATAGCGGTTTGACTCACGGGGATTTCCAAGTCTCCACCCCATTGACGTCAA
TGGGAGTTTGTTTTGGCACCAAAATCAACGGGACTTTCCAAAATGTCGTAACAACTCCGCCCCATTGACG
CAAATGGGCGGTAGGCGTGTACGGTGGGAGGTCTATATAAGCAGAGCTCTCCCTATCAGTGATAGAGATC
TCCCTATCAGTGATAGAGATCGTCGACGAGCTCGTTTAGTGAACCGTCAGATCGCCTGGAGACGCCATCC
ACGCTGTTTTGACCTCCATAGAAGACACCGGGACCGATCCAGCCTCCGGACTCTAGCGTTTAAACTTAAG
CTTGGTACCGAGCTCGGATCCACTAGTCCAGTGTGGTGGAATTCATGGATTCAGTTGATCGATTTCTGTA
TACAAGCGATCACGACGGATTTTTGGCGCTAACGCGCGAGACTTGGCAGAACCGATGGTTTCCTAGCCAG
ATACCCCTGCACCTTGATGTTTCCCACGTGCACCAGCTCAGCGATGCCGACAAGGACTTTTATAGATTTT
TGTTTACGTTTTTGGGAATGGCCGAACGCCTAGTTAACTTTAACATTGAGGACCTTGTCACAAATTTTAA
CAGCCACGACGTGGCCCACTATTATGCCGAACAGGTTGCCATGGAGAATATCCACGGTGTCGTGTATGCC
AATATCTTGAAGATATTTTTCAACAACAGTCGAGGCGAACTTCTAGCATATGCTGCCAAGATCATTTTGG
ACCCCGCCCTTTGCGAGAAGCTGGAGTGGCTTCACTCCAGGGTGCGTAAGGCGACCACCAAAGCTCAGAA
GATTCTGATGTTTTTGATTGTGGAGGGGATATACTTTATTAGCTCCTTCTACTCTATCAGTTTGTGCAGG
GTGCGAGGCATCATGCCCGGGGTGTGCCTTGCCAACGATTACATTTCCAGGGACGAGCTGCTGCACACCA
AGGCCGCCAGTATGTTGTACAACACTATGGTGGAGATACAGGAAAAACCCAGTCACGCAGAGGTCCAGGC
GCTGTTCAGGGAGGCAGTGAATATTGAGATTCGGTTTATCCAGGCCAAGGCGGCCGGGGTGACGCTTGTT
AACGTGGTGGACATCCGGAGGTTCCTGGAAGCCACCGCTGACAGGATTCTGCGTGATATTTTCGTTCCTC
CCATATTTGGCACGCCTCCGCCAGAAGCGTGCCCCCTCTCATACACCGGCAGTTTCAAGGCTGTGAATTT
TTTTGAGCGAGACAATTCTGATTACACCACGTGTGTGACTGACGATTTGGGAGGGCGGCCGCTCGAGGGA
GGCGGTGGATGGAGCCACCCCCAGTTCGAGAAGGGCGGCGGCAGCGGCGGCGGCAGCGGCGGCGGCAGCT
GGAGCCACCCCCAGTTCGAGAAGGGGCCCGTTTAAACCCGCTGATCAGCCTCGACTGTGCCTTCTAGTTG
CCAGCCATCTGTTGTTTGCCCCTCCCCCGTGCCTTCCTTGACCCTGGAAGGTGCCACTCCCACTGTCCTT
TCCTAATAAAATGAGGAAATTGCATCGCATTGTCTGAGTAGGTGTCATTCTATTCTGGGGGGTGGGGTGG
GGCAGGACAGCAAGGGGGAGGATTGGGAAGACAATAGCAGGCATGCTGGGGATGCGGTGGGCTCTATGGC
TTCTGAGGCGGAAAGAACCAGCTGGGGCTCTAGGGGGTATCCCC
[124 nt withheld, positions 2355-2478]
C
[91 nt withheld, positions 2480-2570]
A
[49 nt withheld, positions 2572-2620]
CCTTTGACGTTGGAGTCCACGTTCTTT
[37 nt withheld, positions 2648-2684]
ACCCTATCTCGGTCTATTCTTTTGATTTATAAGGGATTTTGCCGATTTCGGCCTATTGGTTAAAAAATGA
GCTGATTTAACAAAAATTTAACGCGAATTAATTCTGTGGAATGTGTGTCAGTTAGGGTGTGGAAAGTCCC
CAGGCTCCCCAGCAGGCAGAAGTATGCAAAGCATGCATCTCAATTAGTCAGCAACCAGGTGTGGAAAGTC
CCCAGGCTCCCCAGCAGGCAGAAGTATGCAAAGCATGCATCTCAATTAGTCAGCAACCATAGTCCCGCCC
CTAACTCCGCCCATCCCGCCCCTAACTCCGCCCAGTTCCGCCCATTCTCCGCCCCATGGCTGACTAATTT
TTTTTATTTATGCAGAGGCCGAGGCCGCCTCTGCCTCTGAGCTATTCCAGAAGTAGTGAGGAGGCTTTTT
TGGAGGCCTAGGCTTTTGCAAAAAGCTCCCGGGAGCTTGTATATCCATTTTCGGATCTGATCAGCACGTG
TTGACAATTAATCATCGGCATAGTATATCGGCATAGTATAATACGACAAGGTGAGGAACTAAACCATGGC
CAAGTTGACCAGTGCCGTTCCGGTGCTCACCGCGCGCGACGTCGCCGGAGCGGTCGAGTTCTGGACCGAC
CGGCTCGGGTTCTCCCGGGACTTCGTGGAGGACGACTTCGCCGGTGTGGTCCGGGACGACGTGACCCTGT
TCATCAGCGCGGTCCAGGACCAGGTGGTGCCGGACAACACCCTGGCCTGGGTGTGGGTGCGCGGCCTGGA
CGAGCTGTACGCCGAGTGGTCGGAGGTCGTGTCCACGAACTTCCGGGACGCCTCCGGGCCGGCCATGACC
GAGATCGGCGAGCAGCCGTGGGGGCGGGAGTTCGCCCTGCGCGACCCGGCCGGCAACTGCGTGCACTTCG
TGGCCGAGGAGCAGGACTGACACGTGCTACGAGATTTCGATTCCACCGCCGCCTTCTATGAAAGGTTGGG
CTTCGGAATCGTTTTCCGGGACGCCGGCTGGATGATCCTCCAGCGCGGGGATCTCATGCTGGAGTTCTTC
GCCCACCCCAACTTGTTTATTGCAGCTTATAATGGTTACAAATAAAGCAATAGCATCACAAATTTCACAA
ATAAAGCATTTTTTTCACTGCATTCTAGTTGTGGTTTGTCCAAACTCATCAATGTATCTTATCATGTCTG
TATACCGTCGACCTCTAGCTAGAGCTTGGCGTAATCATGGTCATAGCTGTTTCCTGTGTGAAATTGTTAT
CCGCTCACAATTCCACACAACATACGAGCCGGAAGCATAAAGTGTAAAGCCTGGGGTGCCTAATGAGTGA
GCTAACTCACATTAATTGCGTTGCGCTCACTGCCCGCTTTCCAGTCGGGAAACCTGTCGTGCCAGCTGCA
TTAATGAATCGGCCAACGCGCGGGGAGAGGCGGTTTGCGTATTGGGCGCTCTTCCGCTTCCTCGCTCACT
GACTCGCTGCGCTCGGTCGTTCGGCTGCGGCGAGCGGTATCAGCTCACTCAAAGGCGGTAATACGGTTAT
CCACAGAATCAGGGGATAACGCAGGAAAGAACATGTGAGCAAAAGGCCAGCAAAAGGCCAGGAACCGTAA
AAAGGCCGCGTTGCTGGCGTTTTTCCATAGGCTCCGCCCCCCTGACGAGCATCACAAAAATCGACGCTCA
AGTCAGAGGTGGCGAAACCCGACAGGACTATAAAGATACCAGGCGTTTCCCCCTGGAAGCTCCCTCGTGC
GCTCTCCTGTTCCGACCCTGCCGCTTACCGGATACCTGTCCGCCTTTCTCCCTTCGGGAAGCGTGGCGCT
TTCTCATAGCTCACGCTGTAGGTATCTCAGTTCGGTGTAGGTCGTTCGCTCCAAGCTGGGCTGTGTGCAC
GAACCCCCCGTTCAGCCCGACCGCTGCGCCTTATCCGGTAACTATCGTCTTGAGTCCAACCCGGTAAGAC
ACGACTTATCGCCACTGGCAGCAGCCACTGGTAACAGGATTAGCAGAGCGAGGTATGTAGGCGGTGCTAC
AGAGTTCTTGAAGTGGTGGCCTAACTACGGCTACACTAGAAGAACAGTATTTGGTATCTGCGCTCTGCTG
AAGCCAGTTACCTTCGGAAAAAGAGTTGGTAGCTCTTGATCCGGCAAACAAACCACCGCTGGTAGCGGTG
GTTTTTTTGTTTGCAAGCAGCAGATTACGCGCAGAAAAAAAGGATCTCAAGAAGATCCTTTGATCTTTTC
TACGGGGTCTGACGCTCAGTGGAACGAAAACTCACGTTAAGGGATTTTGGTCATGAGATTATCAAAAAGG
ATCTTCACCTAGATCCTTTTAAATTAAAAATGAAGTTTTAAATCAATCTAAAGTATATATGAGTAAACTT
GGTCTGACAGTTACCAATGCTTAATCAGTGAGGCACCTATCTCAGCGATCTGTCTATTTCGTTCATCCAT
AGTTGCCTGACTCCCCGTCGTGTAGATAACTACGATACGGGAGGGCTTACCATCTGGCCCCAGTGCTGCA
ATGATACCGCGAGACCCACGCTCACCGGCTCCAGATTTATCAGCAATAAACCAGCCAGCCGGAAGGGCCG
AGCGCAGAAGTGGTCCTGCAACTTTATCCGCCTCCATCCAGTCTATTAATTGTTGCCGGGAAGCTAGAGT
AAGTAGTTCGCCAGTTAATAGTTTGCGCAACGTTGTTGCCATTGCTACAGGCATCGTGGTGTCACGCTCG
TCGTTTGGTATGGCTTCATTCAGCTCCGGTTCCCAACGATCAAGGCGAGTTACATGATCCCCCATGTTGT
GCAAAAAAGCGGTTAGCTCCTTCGGTCCTCCGATCGTTGTCAGAAGTAAGTTGGCCGCAGTGTTATCACT
CATGGTTATGGCAGCACTGCATAATTCTCTTACTGTCATGCCATCCGTAAGATGCTTTTCTGTGACTGGT
GAGTACTCAACCAAGTCATTCTGAGAATAGTGTATGCGGCGACCGAGTTGCTCTTGCCCGGCGTCAATAC
GGGATAATACCGCGCCACATAGCAGAACTTTAAAAGTGCTCATCATTGGAAAACGTTCTTCGGGGCGAAA
ACTCTCAAGGATCTTACCGCTGTTGAGATCCAGTTCGATGTAACCCACTCGTGCACCCAACTGATCTTCA
GCATCTTTTACTTTCACCAGCGTTTCTGGGTGAGCAAAAACAGGAAGGCAAAATGCCGCAAAAAAGGGAA
TAAGGGCGACACGGAAATGTTGAATACTCATACTCTTCCTTTTTCAATATTATTGAAGCATTTATCAGGG
TTATTGTCTCATGAGCGGATACATATTTGAATGTATTTAGAAAAATAAACAAATAGGGGTTCCGCGCACA
TTTCCCCGAAAAGTGCCACCTGACGTC
Features (pLannotate 1.2.2; 22 found; start..end, strand, type, name):
     28..80      -  misc_feature   bom (fragment): basis of mobility region from pBR322
    235..614     +  enhancer       CMV enhancer: human cytomegalovirus immediate early enhancer
    615..818     +  promoter       CMV promoter: human cytomegalovirus (CMV) immediate early promoter
    820..839     +  promoter       PLtetO-1 promoter (fragment): modified phage lambda PL promoter with tet operator sites (Lutz and Bujard, 1997)
    841..860     +  promoter       PLtetO-1 promoter (fragment): modified phage lambda PL promoter with tet operator sites (Lutz and Bujard, 1997)
    868..901     +  promoter       TRE3GV promoter (fragment): 3rd-generation Tet-responsive promoter that can be activated by binding of Tet-On® 3G, optimized for retroviral and lentiviral vectors
   1025..1939    +  CDS            RIR2: RIR2_HHV8P - Also known as ORF60. Protein inferred from homology: Swiss-Prot protein existence level 3. Ribonucleoside-diphosphate reductase holoenzyme provides the precursors necessary for viral DNA synthesis. Allows virus growth in non-dividing cells, as well as reactivation from latency in infected hosts. Catalyzes the biosynthesis of deoxyribonucleotides from the corresponding ribonucleotides. From Human herpesvirus 8 type P (isolate GK18) (HHV-8) (Kaposi's sarcoma-associated herpesvirus).
   2085..2309    +  polyA_signal   bGH poly(A) signal: bovine growth hormone polyadenylation signal
   2313..2334    +  promoter       SV40 promoter (fragment): SV40 enhancer and early promoter
   2355..2783    +  rep_origin     f1 ori (sequence partly withheld): f1 bacteriophage origin of replication; arrow indicates direction of (+) strand synthesis
   2797..3126    +  promoter       SV40 promoter: SV40 enhancer and early promoter
   3174..3221    +  promoter       EM7 promoter: synthetic bacterial promoter&nbsp
   3240..3614    +  CDS            BleoR: antibiotic-binding protein; Sh ble from Streptoalloteichus hindustanus; confers resistance to bleomycin, phleomycin, and Zeocin™
   3624..3749    +  CDS            ble (fragment): BLE_KLEPN - Experimental evidence at protein level: Swiss-Prot protein existence level 1. Binding protein with a strong affinity to the bleomycin family of antibiotics. Binds to CL990; an antimitotic-antibiotic compound. From Klebsiella pneumoniae.
   3744..3865    +  polyA_signal   SV40 poly(A) signal: SV40 polyadenylation signal
   3938..3954    -  protein_bind   lac operator: The lac repressor binds to the lac operator to inhibit transcription in E. coli. This inhibition can be relieved by adding lactose or isopropyl-β-D-thiogalactopyranoside (IPTG). lac repressor encoded by lacI
   3962..3992    -  promoter       lac promoter: promoter for the E. coli lac operon
   4007..4028    -  protein_bind   CAP binding site: CAP binding activates transcription in the presence of cAMP. E. coli catabolite activator protein
   4041..4133    -  CDS            lacI (fragment): lac repressor; lacI; The lac repressor binds to the lac operator to inhibit transcription in E. coli. This inhibition can be relieved by adding lactose or isopropyl-β-D-thiogalactopyranoside (IPTG).
   4316..4904    -  rep_origin     ori: high-copy-number ColE1/pMB1/pBR322/pUC origin of replication
   5075..5935    -  CDS            AmpR: β-lactamase; bla; confers resistance to ampicillin, carbenicillin, and related antibiotics
   5936..6040    -  promoter       AmpR promoter: bla
