[The description below was written by a language model from this plasmid's Addgene catalogue record and pLannotate feature annotations shown in this document.]
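Description:
pCDNA4.TO-ORF60-2xCSTREP is a mammalian expression plasmid of about 6.1 kb built on the Invitrogen pCDNA4.TO backbone. It expresses ORF60 of Kaposi's sarcoma-associated herpesvirus (KSHV) with a C-terminal tandem Strep tag. In E. coli it replicates as a high-copy plasmid from a ColE1/pUC-type origin and is selected with ampicillin through the β-lactamase gene. An f1 origin is also present. For selection in mammalian cells it carries a Zeocin resistance cassette in which the Sh ble gene sits behind both the SV40 early promoter and the bacterial EM7 promoter and ends with an SV40 polyadenylation signal.

The expression cassette uses the human CMV immediate-early enhancer and promoter. Just downstream, the annotation software detected two short tet operator matches, labelled as fragments of other tet-regulated promoters. This fits the "TO" design, in which transcription is constitutive in ordinary cells but becomes repressible and tetracycline/doxycycline-inducible in lines that express the Tet repressor. The ORF60 coding sequence is annotated as the small subunit of the viral ribonucleoside-diphosphate reductase (RIR2), an enzyme that supplies deoxyribonucleotides for viral DNA synthesis. It was derived from cDNA of reactivated TREx BCBL-1-RTA cells. A bovine growth hormone polyadenylation signal follows the insert. The Strep tag is not annotated separately in the feature table, but it presumably lies in the unannotated stretch between the end of the ORF60 match and the poly(A) signal.

The associated publication title points to a proteome-wide survey of herpesvirus–host protein complexes. This suggests the plasmid's typical use is Strep-based affinity purification of ORF60 from transfected cells to identify its interaction partners.
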