Addgene plasmid #136220: pCDNA4.TO-ORF60-2xCSTREP
Purpose: Expresses C-terminally strep tagged Kaposi's Sarcoma Associated Herpesvirus (KSHV) ORF60
Depositing lab: Britt Glaunsinger. Publication: Global mapping of herpesvirus-host protein complexes reveals a transcription strategy for late genes. Davis ZH, Verschueren E, Jang GM, Kleffman K, Johnson JR, Park J, Von Dollen J, Maher MC, Johnson T, Newton W, Jager S, Shales M, Horner J, Hernandez RD, Krogan NJ, Glaunsinger BA. Mol Cell. 2015 Jan 22;57(2):349-60. doi: 10.1016/j.molcel.2014.11.026. Epub 2014 Dec 24. PubMed 25544563.
Backbone
  Vector backbone: pCDNA4.TO
  Backbone manufacturer: Invitrogen
  Vector type: Mammalian Expression
  Selectable markers: Zeocin
Growth in bacteria
  Bacterial resistance: Ampicillin, 100 μg/mL
  Growth temperature: 37°C
  Growth strain: DH5alpha
  Copy number: High Copy
Gene/Insert
  Gene/Insert name: ORF60
  Species: Kaposi's sarcoma-associated herpesvirus (KSHV)
  Promoter: CMV
  Cloning method: Restriction Enzyme; 5′ cloning site Unknown (unknown if destroyed)
  Sequencing primers: 5′ CGCAAATGGGCGGTAGGCGTG; 3′ TAGAAGGCACAGTCGAGGCT
Resource information
  A portion of this plasmid was derived from a plasmid made by: cDNA of reactivated TREx BCBL-1-RTA cells
Terms and licenses: Academic/Nonprofit Terms; Industry Terms: Not Available to Industry
How to cite: pCDNA4.TO-ORF60-2xCSTREP was a gift from Britt Glaunsinger (Addgene plasmid # 136220 ; http://n2t.net/addgene:136220 ; RRID:Addgene_136220)
